Addgene plasmid #152371: pGBW-m4134227
Purpose: Mammalian expression plasmid for SARS-CoV-2 nsp8
Depositing lab: Ginkgo Bioworks & Benjie Chen. Depositing organization: Ginkgo Bioworks.
Backbone
  Vector backbone: pTwist_CMV_Hygro_6
  Backbone size w/o insert (bp): 6525
  Vector type: Mammalian Expression
  Selectable markers: Hygromycin
Growth in bacteria
  Bacterial resistance: Ampicillin, 100 μg/mL
  Growth temperature: 37°C
  Growth strain: DH5alpha
  Copy number: High Copy
Gene/Insert
  Gene/Insert name: SARS-CoV-2 nsp8
  Species: Severe acute respiratory syndrome coronavirus 2
  Insert size (bp): 593
  Mutation: wt
  Entrez Gene: ORF1ab (a.k.a. GU280_gp01)
  Promoter: CMV
  Tag / fusion protein: Cleavable TEV;TapTag (C terminal on backbone)
  Cloning method: Unknown
Resource information
  A portion of this plasmid was derived from a plasmid made by: GinkgoBioworks
Depositor comments: NCBI reference sequence: YP_009725304.1
How to cite: pGBW-m4134227 was a gift from Ginkgo Bioworks & Benjie Chen (Addgene plasmid # 152371 ; http://n2t.net/addgene:152371 ; RRID:Addgene_152371)
