[The description below was written by a language model from this plasmid's Addgene catalogue record and pLannotate feature annotations shown in this document.]
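Description:
pGBW-m4134227 is a mammalian expression plasmid for wild-type SARS-CoV-2 nsp8, one of the non-structural proteins released from the ORF1ab replicase polyprotein. It is built on the pTwist_CMV_Hygro_6 backbone. The plasmid is maintained in E. coli through a high-copy ColE1/pUC-type origin and an ampicillin resistance (β-lactamase) gene. For selection in mammalian cells it carries a separate cassette in which the human ubiquitin C promoter drives hygromycin B phosphotransferase, followed by a synthetic polyadenylation signal.

The nsp8 coding sequence spans the numbering origin of the sequence record. The annotation tool labels it generically as a fragment of the SARS-CoV-2 replicase polyprotein 1a, and the function text attached to that hit concerns nsp10 rather than nsp8, so the catalogue entry is the better guide to insert identity. Expression is driven by the CMV immediate-early enhancer and promoter elements lying just upstream.

The insert is followed by a backbone-encoded C-terminal TAP tag with a cleavable TEV site. The two downstream hits fit this design. A short fragment matching myosin light chain kinase 2 most likely represents a calmodulin-binding peptide, and a larger fragment of Staphylococcus aureus protein A supplies IgG-binding domains. The TEV site itself is not annotated, but in the classic arrangement it sits between these two modules and allows two-step affinity purification. An SV40 polyadenylation signal follows the tag but is annotated on the opposite strand.

Flanking β-globin insulator elements, T7 and rrnG terminators and additional poly(A) signals isolate the transcription units from one another. The record supports use for transient or hygromycin-selected expression of tagged nsp8, for example in purification or interaction studies.
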