Features (pLannotate 1.2.2; 21 found; start..end, strand, type, name):
    656..733     +  CDS            MYLK2 (fragment): MYLK2_HUMAN - Experimental evidence at protein level: Swiss-Prot protein existence level 1. Implicated in the level of global muscle contraction and cardiac function. Phosphorylates a specific serine in the N-terminus of a myosin light chain. From Homo sapiens (Human).
    815..1165    +  CDS            spa (fragment): SPA_STAAU - Experimental evidence at protein level: Swiss-Prot protein existence level 1. Plays a role in the inhibition of the host innate and adaptive immune responses. Possesses five immunoglobulin-binding domains that capture both the fragment crystallizable region (Fc region) and the Fab region (part of Ig that identifies antigen) of immunoglobulins (By similarity). In turn, Staphylococcus aureus is protected from phagocytic killing via inhibition of Ig Fc region. In addition, the host elicited B-cell response is prevented due to a decrease of antibody-secreting cell proliferation that en
   1246..1367    -  polyA_signal   SV40 poly(A) signal: SV40 polyadenylation signal
   1390..1459    -  CDS            large T antigen (fragment): large T antigen from SV40 (simian virus 40)
   1482..1528    +  terminator     T7 terminator: transcription terminator for bacteriophage T7 RNA polymerase
   1558..1694    +  terminator     rrnG terminator: transcription terminator from the E. coli ribosomal RNA rrnG operon (Albrechtsen et al., 1991)
   1739..1810    +  misc_feature   3' β-globin insulator: insulator downstream of the human β-globin locus (Farrell et al., 2002)
   2036..2624    -  rep_origin     ori: high-copy-number ColE1/pMB1/pBR322/pUC origin of replication
   2796..2860    -  CDS            bla(M) (fragment): β-lactamase lacking the signal sequence; bla(M); allows cytosolic expression of β-lactamase
   3124..4333    +  promoter       UbC promoter: human ubiquitin C promoter
   4343..5364    +  CDS            HygR (fragment): hygromycin B phosphotransferase confers resistance to hygromycin
   5392..5440    +  polyA_signal   poly(A) signal: synthetic polyadenylation signal
   5706..6566    +  CDS            AmpR: β-lactamase; bla; confers resistance to ampicillin, carbenicillin, and related antibiotics
   6579..6715    +  terminator     rrnG terminator: transcription terminator from the E. coli ribosomal RNA rrnG operon (Albrechtsen et al., 1991)
   6860..6931    +  misc_feature   5' β-globin insulator: insulator upstream of the human β-globin locus (Farrell et al., 2002)
   6936..6982    -  terminator     T7 terminator: transcription terminator for bacteriophage T7 RNA polymerase
   7000..7048    -  polyA_signal   poly(A) signal: synthetic polyadenylation signal
   7129..7432    +  enhancer       CMV enhancer: human cytomegalovirus immediate early enhancer
   7505..7522    -  promoter       CMV promoter (fragment): human cytomegalovirus (CMV) immediate early promoter
   7585..7636    +  promoter       CMVd2 promoter: truncated human cytomegalovirus (CMV) immediate early promoter that yields moderately reduced expression relative to the full-length promoter
   7702..607     +  CDS            R1A_SARS2 (fragment) (across the origin): Experimental evidence at protein level: Swiss-Prot protein existence level 1. [Non-structural protein 10]: Plays a pivotal role in viral transcription by stimulating both nsp14 3'-5' exoribonuclease and nsp16 2'-O-methyltransferase activities. Therefore plays an essential role in viral mRNAs cap methylation. From Severe acute respiratory syndrome coronavirus 2 (2019-nCoV) (SARS-CoV-2).
>Addgene plasmid #152371 | pGBW-m4134227 | depositor full sequence | sequence record 295383 | Full Sequence
CACCATGGCAATTGCCTCAGAATTTAGTTCCCTCCCCTCGTACGCTGCGTTCGCTACCGCCCAAGAGGCA
TATGAGCAGGCCGTAGCCAACGGGGACAGCGAAGTGGTTCTTAAGAAACTGAAGAAATCTTTGAATGTGG
CAAAGAGCGAGTTTGATCGGGACGCGGCAATGCAGAGGAAGCTGGAAAAAATGGCTGATCAGGCTATGAC
ACAGATGTACAAACAAGCCCGATCCGAGGACAAGAGAGCTAAAGTCACTTCTGCCATGCAAACGATGCTA
TTCACCATGTTACGTAAGCTGGATAACGACGCACTCAATAACATAATCAATAACGCCCGCGATGGTTGTG
TGCCATTGAATATCATTCCTCTTACTACAGCGGCCAAGCTGATGGTCGTTATCCCGGACTATAACACATA
CAAAAATACCTGCGACGGCACCACTTTCACGTATGCTAGCGCCCTGTGGGAAATACAGCAGGTAGTGGAT
GCCGATTCAAAGATTGTGCAGCTTAGTGAGATCTCCATGGACAACAGTCCCAACTTGGCTTGGCCTTTAA
TCGTCACAGCTCTCAGAGCCAATAGCGCAGTTAAACTGCAAGAAAACCTTTACTTTCAGTCGGGACGGCG
AATCCCGGGGCTGATAAATCCCTGGAAAAGGAGATGGAAGAAGAACTTTATTGCAGTGTCTGCGGCTAAC
CGGTTCAAAAAGATCAGTTCAAGCGGCGCCCTAGATTACGACATTCCTACGACCGCCTCCGAGAATCTCT
ATTTCCAGGGTGAATTTGGCTTGGCACAACATGACGAGGCCGTCGATAACAAGTTTAATAAAGAACAGCA
GAACGCTTTCTATGAGATCCTTCACTTACCAAATCTGAACGAAGAGCAACGCAACGCTTTCATTCAGAGC
CTGAAAGACGATCCCTCGCAGTCTGCAAATCTCCTGGCCGAAGCCAAGAAGCTGAATGACGCACAGGCTC
CAAAAGTTGATAACAAGTTTAACAAGGAGCAGCAGAATGCTTTCTACGAGATATTGCACCTTCCTAATCT
GAATGAGGAACAAAGAAATGCATTTATCCAGTCCCTAAAAGACGATCCATCACAGAGTGCCAACCTGCTT
GCGGAAGCCAAAAAGCTCAATGATGCCCAGGCCCCGAAAGTAGACGCGAACCATCAATAAGGATCCGCAG
GCCTCTGCTAGCTTGACTGACTGAGATACAGCGTACCTTCAGCTCACAGACATGATAAGATACATTGATG
AGTTTGGACAAACCACAACTAGAATGCAGTGAAAAAAATGCTTTATTTGTGAAATTTGTGATGCTATTGC
TTTATTTGTAACCATTATAAGCTGCAATAAACAAGTTAACAACAACAATTGCATTCATTTTATGTTTCAG
GTTCAGGGGGAGGTGTGGGAGGTTTTTTAAAGCAAGTAAAACCTCTACAAATGTGGTATTGGCCCATCTC
TATCGGTATCGTAGCATAACCCCTTGGGGCCTCTAAACGGGTCTTGAGGGGTTTTTTGTGCCCCTCGGGC
CGGATTGCTATCTACCGGCATTGGCGCAGAAAAAAATGCCTGATGCGACGCTGCGCGTCTTATACTCCCA
CATATGCCAGATTCAGCAACGGATACGGCTTCCCCAACTTGCCCACTTCCATACGTGTCCTCCTTACCAG
AAATTTATCCTTAAGGTCGTCAGCTATCCTGCAGGCGATCTCTCGATTTCGATCAAGACATTCCTTTAAT
GGTCTTTTCTGGACACCACTAGGGGTCAGAAGTAGTTCATCAAACTTTCTTCCCTCCCTAATCTCATTGG
TTACCTTGGGCTATCGAAACTTAATTAACCAGTCAAGTCAGCTACTTGGCGAGATCGACTTGTCTGGGTT
TCGACTACGCTCAGAATTGCGTCAGTCAAGTTCGATCTGGTCCTTGCTATTGCACCCGTTCTCCGATTAC
GAGTTTCATTTAAATCATGTGAGCAAAAGGCCAGCAAAAGGCCAGGAACCGTAAAAAGGCCGCGTTGCTG
GCGTTTTTCCATAGGCTCCGCCCCCCTGACGAGCATCACAAAAATCGACGCTCAAGTCAGAGGTGGCGAA
ACCCGACAGGACTATAAAGATACCAGGCGTTTCCCCCTGGAAGCTCCCTCGTGCGCTCTCCTGTTCCGAC
CCTGCCGCTTACCGGATACCTGTCCGCCTTTCTCCCTTCGGGAAGCGTGGCGCTTTCTCATAGCTCACGC
TGTAGGTATCTCAGTTCGGTGTAGGTCGTTCGCTCCAAGCTGGGCTGTGTGCACGAACCCCCCGTTCAGC
CCGACCGCTGCGCCTTATCCGGTAACTATCGTCTTGAGTCCAACCCGGTAAGACACGACTTATCGCCACT
GGCAGCAGCCACTGGTAACAGGATTAGCAGAGCGAGGTATGTAGGCGGTGCTACAGAGTTCTTGAAGTGG
TGGCCTAACTACGGCTACACTAGAAGAACAGTATTTGGTATCTGCGCTCTGCTGAAGCCAGTTACCTTCG
GAAAAAGAGTTGGTAGCTCTTGATCCGGCAAACAAACCACCGCTGGTAGCGGTGGTTTTTTTGTTTGCAA
GCAGCAGATTACGCGCAGAAAAAAAGGATCTCAAGAAGATCCTTTGATCTTTTCTACGGGGTCTGACGCT
CAGTGGAACGAAAACTCACGTTAAGGGATTTTGGTCATGAGATTATCAAAAAGGATCTTCACCTAGATCC
TTTTAAATTAAAAATGAAGTTTTAAATCAATCTAAAGTATATATGAGTAAACTTGGTCTGACAGTTACCA
ATGCTTAATCAGTGAGGCACCTATCTCAGCGATCTGTCTATTTCGTTCATCCATAGTTGCATTTAAATTT
CCGAACTCTCCAAGGCCCTCGTCGGAAAATCTTCAAACCTTTCGTCCGATCCATCTTGCAGGCTACCTCT
CGAACGAACTATCGCAAGTCTCTTGGCCGGCCTTGCGCCTTGGCTATTGCTTGGCAGCGCCTATCGCCAG
GTATTACTCCAATCCCGAATATCCGAGATCGGGATCACCCGAGAGAAGTTCAACCTACATCCTCAATCCC
GATCTATCCGAGATCCGAGGAATATCGAAATCGGGGCGCGCCTGGCCTCCGCGCCGGGTTTTGGCGCCTC
CCGCGGGCGCCCCCCTCGTCACGGCGAGCGCTGCCACGTCAGACGAAGGGCGCAGGAGCGTCCTGATCCT
TCCGCCCGGACGCTCAGGACAGCGGCCCGCTGCTCATAAGACTCGGCCTTAGAACCCCAGTATCAGCAGA
AGGACATTTTAGGACGGGACTTGGGTGACTCTAGGGCACTGGTTTTCTTTCCAGAGAGCGGAACAGGCGA
GGAAAAGTAGTCCCTTCTCGGCGATTCTGCGGAGGGATCTCCGTGGGGCGGTGAACGCCGATGATTATAT
AAGGACGCGCCGGGTGTGGCACAGCTAGTTCCGTCGCAGCCGGGATTTGGGTCGCGGTTCTTGTTTGTGG
ATCGCTGTGATCGTCACTTGGTGAGTAGCGGGCTGCTGGGCTGGCCGGGGCTTTCGTGGCCGCCGGGCCG
CTCGGTGGGACGGAAGCGTGTGGAGAGACCGCCAAGGGCTGTAGTCTGGGTCCGCGAGCAAGGTTGCCCT
GAACTGGGGGTTGGGGGGAGCGCAGCAAAATGGCGGCTGTTCCCGAGTCTTGAATGGAAGACGCTTGTGA
GGCGGGCTGTGAGGTCGTTGAAACAAGGTGGGGGGCATGGTGGGCGGCAAGAACCCAAGGTCTTGAGCCC
TTCGCTAATGCGGGAAAGCTCTTATTCGGGTGAGATGGGCTGGGCACCATCTGGGGACCCTGACGTGAAG
TTTGTCACTGACTGGAGAACTCGGTTTGTCGTCTGTTGCGGGGGCGGCAGTTATGGCGGTGCCGTTGGGC
AGTGCACCCGTACCTTTGGGAGCGCGCGCCCTCGTCGTGTCGTGACGTCACCCGTTCTGTTGGCTTATAA
TGCAGGGTGGGGCCACCTGCCGGTAGGTGTGCGGTAGGCTTTTCTCCGTCGCAGGACGCAGGGTTCGGGC
CTAGGGTAGGCTCTCCTGAATCGACAGGCGCCGGACCTCTGGTGAGGGGAGGGATAAGTGAGGCGTCAGT
TTCTTTGGTCGGTTTTATGTACCTATCTTCTTAAGTAGCTGAAGCTCCGGTTTTGAACTATGCGCTCGGG
GTTGGCGAGTGTGTTTTGTGAAGTTTTTTAGGCACCTTTTGAAATGTAATCATTTGGGTCAATATGTAAT
TTTCAGTGTTAGACTTGTAAATTGTCCGCTAAATTCTGGCCGTTTTTGGCTTTTTTGTTAGACAACATGG
GTAAAAAGCCTGAACTCACCGCGACGTCTGTCGAGAAGTTTCTGATCGAAAAGTTCGACAGCGTCTCCGA
CCTGATGCAGCTCTCGGAGGGCGAAGAATCTCGTGCTTTCAGCTTCGATGTAGGAGGGCGTGGATATGTC
CTGCGGGTAAATAGCTGCGCCGATGGTTTCTACAAAGATCGTTATGTTTATCGGCACTTTGCATCCGCCG
CGCTCCCGATTCCGGAAGTGCTTGACATTGGGGAGTTCAGCGAGAGCCTGACCTATTGCATCTCCCGCCG
TGCACAGGGTGTCACGTTGCAAGACCTGCCTGAAACCGAACTGCCCGCTGTTCTGCAGCCGGTCGCGGAG
GCAATGGATGCCATCGCTGCCGCCGATCTTAGCCAGACGAGCGGGTTCGGCCCATTCGGACCGCAAGGAA
TCGGTCAATACACTACATGGCGTGATTTCATATGCGCGATTGCTGATCCCCATGTGTATCACTGGCAAAC
TGTGATGGACGACACCGTCAGTGCGTCCGTCGCGCAGGCTCTCGATGAGCTGATGCTTTGGGCCGAGGAC
TGCCCCGAAGTCCGGCACCTCGTGCACGCGGATTTCGGCTCCAACAATGTCCTGACGGACAATGGCCGCA
TAACAGCGGTCATTGACTGGAGCGAGGCGATGTTCGGGGATTCCCAATACGAGGTCGCCAACATCTTCTT
CTGGAGGCCGTGGTTGGCTTGTATGGAGCAGCAGACGCGCTACTTCGAGCGGAGGCATCCGGAGCTTGCA
GGATCGCCCCGGCTCCGGGCGTATATGCTCCGCATTGGTCTTGACCAACTCTATCAGAGCTTGGTTGACG
GCAATTTCGATGATGCAGCTTGGGCGCAGGGTCGATGCGACGCAATCGTCCGATCCGGAGCCGGGACTGT
CGGGCGTACACAAATCGCCCGCAGAAGCGCCGCCGTCTGGACCGATGGCTGTGTAGAAGTACTCGCCGAT
AGTGGAAACCGACGCCCCAGCACTCGTCCGAGGGCAAAGGAATAAGCTAGTATGTAAGCCTAGTCTTAGA
TAATAAAATCGCTATCCATCGAAGATGGATGTGTGTTGGTTTTTTGTGTGTGTAACGCTAGGCGCGCCTG
GTGTACCGAGAACGATCCTCTCAGTGCGAGTCTCGACGATCCATATCGTTGCTTGGCAGTCAGCCAGTCG
GAATCCAGCTTGGGACCCAGGAAGTCCAATCGTCAGATATTGTACTCAAGCCTGGTCACGGCAGCGTACC
GATCTGTTTAAACCTAGATATTGATAGTCTGATCGGTCAACGTATAATCGAGTCCTAGCTTTTGCAAACA
TCTATCAAGAGACAGGATCAGCAGGAGGCTTTCGCATGAGTATTCAACATTTCCGTGTCGCCCTTATTCC
CTTTTTTGCGGCATTTTGCCTTCCTGTTTTTGCTCACCCAGAAACGCTGGTGAAAGTAAAAGATGCTGAA
GATCAGTTGGGTGCGCGAGTGGGTTACATCGAACTGGATCTCAACAGCGGTAAGATCCTTGAGAGTTTTC
GCCCCGAAGAACGCTTTCCAATGATGAGCACTTTTAAAGTTCTGCTATGTGGCGCGGTATTATCCCGTAT
TGACGCCGGGCAAGAGCAACTCGGTCGCCGCATACACTATTCTCAGAATGACTTGGTTGAGTATTCACCA
GTCACAGAAAAGCATCTTACGGATGGCATGACAGTAAGAGAATTATGCAGTGCTGCCATAACCATGAGTG
ATAACACTGCGGCCAACTTACTTCTGACAACGATTGGAGGACCGAAGGAGCTAACCGCTTTTTTGCACAA
CATGGGGGATCATGTAACTCGCCTTGATCGTTGGGAACCGGAGCTGAATGAAGCCATACCAAACGACGAG
CGTGACACCACGATGCCTGTAGCAATGGCAACAACCTTGCGTAAACTATTAACTGGCGAACTACTTACTC
TAGCTTCCCGGCAACAGTTGATAGACTGGATGGAGGCGGATAAAGTTGCAGGACCACTTCTGCGCTCGGC
CCTTCCGGCTGGCTGGTTTATTGCTGATAAATCTGGAGCCGGTGAGCGTGGGTCTCGCGGTATCATTGCA
GCACTGGGGCCAGATGGTAAGCCCTCCCGTATCGTAGTTATCTACACGACGGGGAGTCAGGCAACTATGG
ATGAACGAAATAGACAGATCGCTGAGATAGGTGCCTCACTGATTAAGCATTGGTAACCGATTCTAGGTGC
ATTGGCGCAGAAAAAAATGCCTGATGCGACGCTGCGCGTCTTATACTCCCACATATGCCAGATTCAGCAA
CGGATACGGCTTCCCCAACTTGCCCACTTCCATACGTGTCCTCCTTACCAGAAATTTATCCTTAAGATCG
TTTAAACTCGACTCTGGCTCTATCGAATCTCCGTCGTTTCGAGCTTACGCGAACAGCCGTGGCGCTCATT
TGCTCGTCGGGCATCGAATCTCGTCAGCTATCGTCAGCTTACCTTTTTGGCAGCGATCGCGGCTCCCGAC
ATCTTGGACCATTAGCTCCACAGGTATCTTCTTCCCTCTAGTGGTCATAACAGCAGCTTCAGCTACCTCT
CAATTCAAAAAACCCCTCAAGACCCGTTTAGAGGCCCCAAGGGGTTATGCTATCAATCGTTGCGTTACAC
ACACAAAAAACCAACACACATCCATCTTCGATGGATAGCGATTTTATTATCTAACTGCTGATCGAGTGTA
GCCAGATCTAGTAATCAATTACGGGGTCATTAGTTCATAGCCCATATATGGAGTTCCGCGTTACATAACT
TACGGTAAATGGCCCGCCTGGCTGACCGCCCAACGACCCCCGCCCATTGACGTCAATAATGACGTATGTT
CCCATAGTAACGCCAATAGGGACTTTCCATTGACGTCAATGGGTGGAGTATTTACGGTAAACTGCCCACT
TGGCAGTACATCAAGTGTATCATATGCCAAGTACGCCCCCTATTGACGTCAATGACGGTAAATGGCCCGC
CTGGCATTATGCCCAGTACATGACCTTATGGGACTTTCCTACTTGGCAGTACATCTACGTATTAGTCATC
GCTATTACCATGCTGATGCGGTTTTGGCAGTACATCAATGGGCGTGGATAGCGGTTTGACTCACGGGGAT
TTCCAAGTCTCCACCCCATTGACGTCAATGGGAGTTTGTTTTGGCACCAAAATCAACGGGACTTTCCAAA
ATGTCGTAACAACTCCGCCCCATTGACGCAAATGGGCGGTAGGCGTGTACGGTGGGAGGTCTATATAAGC
AGAGCTGGTTTAGTGAACCGTCAGATCAGATCTTTGTCGATCCTACCATCCACTCGACACACCCGCCAGC
GGCCGC
